Addgene plasmid #14194: pAG415GPD-ccdB-EGFP
Purpose: (Empty Backbone)
Depositing lab: Susan Lindquist. Depositing organization: Whitehead Institute for Biomedical Research. Publication: A suite of Gateway cloning vectors for high-throughput genetic analysis in Saccharomyces cerevisiae. Alberti S, Gitler AD, Lindquist S. Yeast. 2007 Oct . 24(10):913-9. 10.1002/yea.1502 PubMed 17583893.
Backbone
  Vector backbone: pRS415
  Vector type: Yeast Expression ; Gateway Destination
  Selectable markers: LEU2
Growth in bacteria
  Bacterial resistance: Chloramphenicol and Ampicillin, 25 & 100 μg/mL
  Growth temperature: 37°C
  Growth strain: ccdB Survival
  Growth instructions: DB3.1, ccdB Survival
  Copy number: Unknown
Gene/Insert
  Gene/Insert name: None
  Tag / fusion protein: EGFP (C terminal on backbone)
  Cloning method: Gateway Cloning
  Sequencing primers: 5′ GPDPro_F
Terms and licenses: Academic/Nonprofit Terms; Industry Terms: Not Available to Industry
Depositor comments: Type of plasmid: CEN. This plasmid contains the Gateway technology from Invitrogen; Invitrogen requires purchasing of Gateway Clonase for carrying out the Gateway recombinational cloning reaction http://www.invitrogen.com Please note that the full plasmid sequence is provided as a reference only, and may not match the exact sequence of the plasmid.
How to cite: pAG415GPD-ccdB-EGFP was a gift from Susan Lindquist (Addgene plasmid # 14194 ; http://n2t.net/addgene:14194 ; RRID:Addgene_14194)
