[The description below was written by a language model from this plasmid's Addgene catalogue record and pLannotate feature annotations shown in this document.]
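Description:
pAG415GPD-ccdB-EGFP is an empty Gateway destination vector for protein expression in Saccharomyces cerevisiae, built on the pRS415 shuttle backbone. It is a centromeric plasmid: a CEN6/ARS element gives stable, low-copy maintenance in yeast, and the LEU2 gene under its own promoter allows selection in leucine auxotrophs. For work in E. coli it carries a ColE1/pUC-type origin and the β-lactamase gene for ampicillin resistance, along with an f1 origin and remnants of the pBluescript-derived lacZα/MCS region flanked by T3 and T7 promoters.

The expression unit is driven by the strong constitutive GPD (TDH3, glyceraldehyde-3-phosphate dehydrogenase) promoter and closed by the CYC1 terminator. Between them sits the Gateway cassette, bounded by attR1 and attR2 and containing a chloramphenicol acetyltransferase gene and the ccdB toxin gene. In an LR recombination with an entry clone, this cassette is exchanged for the gene of interest. Because CcdB poisons DNA gyrase in ordinary E. coli strains, unrecombined vector is counter-selected, which is also why the empty plasmid must be kept in a ccdB-tolerant strain under both chloramphenicol and ampicillin selection. Immediately downstream of attR2 lies an EGFP coding sequence, so an open reading frame inserted in frame and without a stop codon is expressed as a C-terminal EGFP fusion.

The plasmid belongs to a suite of yeast Gateway vectors designed for high-throughput genetic analysis. It suits constitutive, near single-copy expression of fluorescently tagged proteins, for example for localization or expression studies. The depositor notes that the full sequence is provided as a reference only and may not match the physical plasmid exactly.
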