Features (pLannotate 1.2.2; 31 found; start..end, strand, type, name):
     70..573     -  misc_feature   CEN/ARS: S. cerevisiae CEN6 centromere fused to an autonomously replicating sequence
    610..714     +  promoter       AmpR promoter: bla
    715..1575    +  CDS            AmpR: β-lactamase; bla; confers resistance to ampicillin, carbenicillin, and related antibiotics
   1746..2334    +  rep_origin     ori: high-copy-number ColE1/pMB1/pBR322/pUC origin of replication
   2517..2609    +  CDS            lacI (fragment): lac repressor; lacI; The lac repressor binds to the lac operator to inhibit transcription in E. coli. This inhibition can be relieved by adding lactose or isopropyl-β-D-thiogalactopyranoside (IPTG).
   2622..2643    +  protein_bind   CAP binding site: CAP binding activates transcription in the presence of cAMP. E. coli catabolite activator protein
   2658..2688    +  promoter       lac promoter: promoter for the E. coli lac operon
   2696..2712    +  protein_bind   lac operator: The lac repressor binds to the lac operator to inhibit transcription in E. coli. This inhibition can be relieved by adding lactose or isopropyl-β-D-thiogalactopyranoside (IPTG). lac repressor encoded by lacI
   2757..2775    +  promoter       T3 promoter: promoter for bacteriophage T3 RNA polymerase
   2804..3448    +  promoter       GAP promoter: S. cerevisiae TDH3; promoter for glyceraldehyde-3-phosphate dehydrogenase
   3454..3474    +  misc_feature   MCS (fragment): pBluescript multiple cloning site
   3478..3602    +  protein_bind   attR1: mutant version of attR; recombination site for the Gateway® LR reaction LR Clonase™
   3627..3657    +  promoter       lac UV5 promoter: E. coli lac promoter with an "up" mutation
   3681..3710    +  promoter       cat promoter (fragment): promoter of the E. coli cat gene encoding chloramphenicol acetyltransferase
   3711..4370    +  CDS            CmR: chloramphenicol acetyltransferase; cat; confers resistance to chloramphenicol
   4552..4710    +  CDS            ccdA (fragment): CCDA_ECO57 - Also known as H, letA. Experimental evidence at protein level: Swiss-Prot protein existence level 1. Antitoxin component of a type II toxin-antitoxin (TA) system which inhibits the post-segregational killing (PSK) of plasmid-free cells, also referred to as a plasmid addiction system. Binds to and blocks the activity of CcdB; will also remove bound CcdB protein from the CcdB-GyrA complex by forming a CcdA-CcdB complex, a process termed rejuvenation. Functions as a transcriptional corepressor for the ccdAB operon, repression also requires CcdB (By similarity). From Escherichia coli
   4715..5017    +  CDS            ccdB: CCDB_ECOLI - Also known as G, letB, letD. Experimental evidence at protein level: Swiss-Prot protein existence level 1. Toxic component of a type II toxin-antitoxin (TA) system, functioning in plasmid maintainence. Responsible for the post- segregational killing (PSK) of plasmid-free cells, also referred to as a plasmid addiction system. Half-life of over 2 hours. Cell killing by CcdB is accompanied by filamentation, defects in chromosome and plasmid segregation, defects in cell division, formation of anucleate cells, decreased DNA synthesis and plasmid loss. Interferes with the activity of DN
   5061..5185    -  protein_bind   attR2: mutant version of attR; recombination site for the Gateway® LR reaction LR Clonase™
   5189..5216    +  misc_feature   MCS (fragment): pBluescript multiple cloning site
   5217..5936    +  CDS            EGFP: the original enhanced GFP (Yang et al., 1996) mammalian codon-optimized
   5943..6190    +  terminator     CYC1 terminator: S. cerevisiae CYC1; transcription terminator for CYC1
   6209..6227    -  promoter       T7 promoter: promoter for bacteriophage T7 RNA polymerase
   6235..6390    +  CDS            lacZα (fragment): LacZα fragment of β-galactosidase; lacZ fragment
   6398..6853    +  rep_origin     f1 ori (sequence partly withheld): f1 bacteriophage origin of replication; arrow indicates direction of (+) strand synthesis
   6854..6906    -  misc_feature   bom (fragment): basis of mobility region from pBR322
   6936..7013    +  CDS            YO192_YEAST (fragment): Experimental evidence at protein level: Swiss-Prot protein existence level 1. From Saccharomyces cerevisiae (strain ATCC 204508 / S288c) (Baker's yeast).
   7153..7557    +  promoter       LEU2 promoter: S. cerevisiae LEU2
   7570..8664    +  CDS            LEU2: 3-isopropylmalate dehydrogenase, required for leucine biosynthesis; S. cerevisiae LEU2; yeast auxotrophic marker
   9026..9127    -  CDS            NFS1 (fragment): NFS1_YEAST - Also known as SPL1 From Saccharomyces cerevisiae (strain ATCC 204508 / S288c) (Baker's yeast).
   9140..9190    -  misc_feature   bom (fragment): basis of mobility region from pBR322
   9292..1       -  CDS            rop (fragment) (across the origin): Rop protein, which maintains plasmids at low copy number; rop
>Addgene plasmid #14194 | pAG415GPD-ccdB-EGFP | depositor full sequence | sequence record 7857 | Author sequence
GACGAAAGGGCCTCGTGATACGCCTATTTTTATAGGTTAATGTCATGATAATAATGGTTTCTTAGGACGG
ATCGCTTGCCTGTAACTTACACGCGCCTCGTATCTTTTAATGATGGAATAATTTGGGAATTTACTCTGTG
TTTATTTATTTTTATGTTTTGTATTTGGATTTTAGAAAGTAAATAAAGAAGGTAGAAGAGTTACGGAATG
AAGAAAAAAAAATAAACAAAGGTTTAAAAAATTTCAACAAAAAGCGTACTTTACATATATATTTATTAGA
CAAGAAAAGCAGATTAAATAGATATACATTCGATTAACGATAAGTAAAATGTAAAATCACAGGATTTTCG
TGTGTGGTCTTCTACACAGACAAGATGAAACAATTCGGCATTAATACCTGAGAGCAGGAAGAGCAAGATA
AAAGGTAGTATTTGTTGGCGATCCCCCTAGAGTCTTTTACATCTTCGGAAAACAAAAACTATTTTTTCTT
TAATTTCTTTTTTTACTTTCTATTTTTAATTTATATATTTATATTAAAAAATTTAAATTATAATTATTTT
TATAGCACGTGATGAAAAGGACCCAGGTGGCACTTTTCGGGGAAATGTGCGCGGAACCCCTATTTGTTTA
TTTTTCTAAATACATTCAAATATGTATCCGCTCATGAGACAATAACCCTGATAAATGCTTCAATAATATT
GAAAAAGGAAGAGTATGAGTATTCAACATTTCCGTGTCGCCCTTATTCCCTTTTTTGCGGCATTTTGCCT
TCCTGTTTTTGCTCACCCAGAAACGCTGGTGAAAGTAAAAGATGCTGAAGATCAGTTGGGTGCACGAGTG
GGTTACATCGAACTGGATCTCAACAGCGGTAAGATCCTTGAGAGTTTTCGCCCCGAAGAACGTTTTCCAA
TGATGAGCACTTTTAAAGTTCTGCTATGTGGCGCGGTATTATCCCGTATTGACGCCGGGCAAGAGCAACT
CGGTCGCCGCATACACTATTCTCAGAATGACTTGGTTGAGTACTCACCAGTCACAGAAAAGCATCTTACG
GATGGCATGACAGTAAGAGAATTATGCAGTGCTGCCATAACCATGAGTGATAACACTGCGGCCAACTTAC
TTCTGACAACGATCGGAGGACCGAAGGAGCTAACCGCTTTTTTGCACAACATGGGGGATCATGTAACTCG
CCTTGATCGTTGGGAACCGGAGCTGAATGAAGCCATACCAAACGACGAGCGTGACACCACGATGCCTGTA
GCAATGGCAACAACGTTGCGCAAACTATTAACTGGCGAACTACTTACTCTAGCTTCCCGGCAACAATTAA
TAGACTGGATGGAGGCGGATAAAGTTGCAGGACCACTTCTGCGCTCGGCCCTTCCGGCTGGCTGGTTTAT
TGCTGATAAATCTGGAGCCGGTGAGCGTGGGTCTCGCGGTATCATTGCAGCACTGGGGCCAGATGGTAAG
CCCTCCCGTATCGTAGTTATCTACACGACGGGGAGTCAGGCAACTATGGATGAACGAAATAGACAGATCG
CTGAGATAGGTGCCTCACTGATTAAGCATTGGTAACTGTCAGACCAAGTTTACTCATATATACTTTAGAT
TGATTTAAAACTTCATTTTTAATTTAAAAGGATCTAGGTGAAGATCCTTTTTGATAATCTCATGACCAAA
ATCCCTTAACGTGAGTTTTCGTTCCACTGAGCGTCAGACCCCGTAGAAAAGATCAAAGGATCTTCTTGAG
ATCCTTTTTTTCTGCGCGTAATCTGCTGCTTGCAAACAAAAAAACCACCGCTACCAGCGGTGGTTTGTTT
GCCGGATCAAGAGCTACCAACTCTTTTTCCGAAGGTAACTGGCTTCAGCAGAGCGCAGATACCAAATACT
GTCCTTCTAGTGTAGCCGTAGTTAGGCCACCACTTCAAGAACTCTGTAGCACCGCCTACATACCTCGCTC
TGCTAATCCTGTTACCAGTGGCTGCTGCCAGTGGCGATAAGTCGTGTCTTACCGGGTTGGACTCAAGACG
ATAGTTACCGGATAAGGCGCAGCGGTCGGGCTGAACGGGGGGTTCGTGCACACAGCCCAGCTTGGAGCGA
ACGACCTACACCGAACTGAGATACCTACAGCGTGAGCTATGAGAAAGCGCCACGCTTCCCGAAGGGAGAA
AGGCGGACAGGTATCCGGTAAGCGGCAGGGTCGGAACAGGAGAGCGCACGAGGGAGCTTCCAGGGGGAAA
CGCCTGGTATCTTTATAGTCCTGTCGGGTTTCGCCACCTCTGACTTGAGCGTCGATTTTTGTGATGCTCG
TCAGGGGGGCGGAGCCTATGGAAAAACGCCAGCAACGCGGCCTTTTTACGGTTCCTGGCCTTTTGCTGGC
CTTTTGCTCACATGTTCTTTCCTGCGTTATCCCCTGATTCTGTGGATAACCGTATTACCGCCTTTGAGTG
AGCTGATACCGCTCGCCGCAGCCGAACGACCGAGCGCAGCGAGTCAGTGAGCGAGGAAGCGGAAGAGCGC
CCAATACGCAAACCGCCTCTCCCCGCGCGTTGGCCGATTCATTAATGCAGCTGGCACGACAGGTTTCCCG
ACTGGAAAGCGGGCAGTGAGCGCAACGCAATTAATGTGAGTTACCTCACTCATTAGGCACCCCAGGCTTT
ACACTTTATGCTTCCGGCTCCTATGTTGTGTGGAATTGTGAGCGGATAACAATTTCACACAGGAAACAGC
TATGACCATGATTACGCCAAGCGCGCAATTAACCCTCACTAAAGGGAACAAAAGCTGGAGCTCTTCGAGT
TTATCATTATCAATACTCGCCATTTCAAAGAATACGTAAATAATTAATAGTAGTGATTTTCCTAACTTTA
TTTAGTCAAAAAATTAGCCTTTTAATTCTGCTGTAACCCGTACATGCCCAAAATAGGGGGCGGGTTACAC
AGAATATATAACACCGAAGGTGCCTGGGTGAACAGGTTTATTCCTGGCATCCACTAAATATAATGGAGCC
CGCTTTTTAAGCTGGCATCCAGAAAAAAAAAGAATCCCAGCACCAAAATATTGTTTTCTTCACCAACCAT
CAGTTCATAGGTCCATTCTCTTAGCGCAACTACAGAGAACAGGGGCACAAACAGGCAAAAAACGGGCACA
ACCTCAATGGAGTGATGCAACCTGCCTGGAGTAAATGATGACACAAGGCAATTGACCCACGCATGTATCT
ATCTCATTTTCTTACACCTTCTATTACCTTCTGCTCTCTCTGATTTGGAAAAAGCTGAAAAAAAAGGTTG
AAACCAGTTCCCTGAAATTATTCCCCTACTTGACTAATAAGTATATAAAGACGGTAGGTATTGATTGTAA
TTCTGTAAATCTATTTCTTAAACTTCTTAAATTCTACTTTTATAGTTAGTCTTTTTTTTAGTTTTAAAAC
ACCAGAACTTAGTTTCGACGGATTCTAGAACTAGTGGATCCCCCATCACAAGTTTGTACAAAAAAGCTGA
ACGAGAAACGTAAAATGATATAAATATCAATATATTAAATTAGATTTTGCATAAAAAACAGACTACATAA
TACTGTAAAACACAACATATCCAGTCACTATGGCGGCCGCATTAGGCACCCCAGGCTTTACACTTTATGC
TTCCGGCTCGTATAATGTGTGGATTTTGAGTTAGGATCCGTCGAGATTTTCAGGAGCTAAGGAAGCTAAA
ATGGAGAAAAAAATCACTGGATATACCACCGTTGATATATCCCAATGGCATCGTAAAGAACATTTTGAGG
CATTTCAGTCAGTTGCTCAATGTACCTATAACCAGACCGTTCAGCTGGATATTACGGCCTTTTTAAAGAC
CGTAAAGAAAAATAAGCACAAGTTTTATCCGGCCTTTATTCACATTCTTGCCCGCCTGATGAATGCTCAT
CCGGAATTCCGTATGGCAATGAAAGACGGTGAGCTGGTGATATGGGATAGTGTTCACCCTTGTTACACCG
TTTTCCATGAGCAAACTGAAACGTTTTCATCGCTCTGGAGTGAATACCACGACGATTTCCGGCAGTTTCT
ACACATATATTCGCAAGATGTGGCGTGTTACGGTGAAAACCTGGCCTATTTCCCTAAAGGGTTTATTGAG
AATATGTTTTTCGTCTCAGCCAATCCCTGGGTGAGTTTCACCAGTTTTGATTTAAACGTGGCCAATATGG
ACAACTTCTTCGCCCCCGTTTTCACCATGGGCAAATATTATACGCAAGGCGACAAGGTGCTGATGCCGCT
GGCGATTCAGGTTCATCATGCCGTCTGTGATGGCTTCCATGTCGGCAGAATGCTTAATGAATTACAACAG
TACTGCGATGAGTGGCAGGGCGGGGCGTAAACGCCGCGTGGATCCGGCTTACTAAAAGCCAGATAACAGT
ATGCGTATTTGCGCGCTGATTTTTGCGGTATAAGAATATATACTGATATGTATACCCGAAGTATGTCAAA
AAGAGGTATGCTATGAAGCAGCGTATTACAGTGACAGTTGACAGCGACAGCTATCAGTTGCTCAAGGCAT
ATATGATGTCAATATCTCCGGTCTGGTAAGCACAACCATGCAGAATGAAGCCCGTCGTCTGCGTGCCGAA
CGCTGGAAAGCGGAAAATCAGGAAGGGATGGCTGAGGTCGCCCGGTTTATTGAAATGAACGGCTCTTTTG
CTGACGAGAACAGGGGCTGGTGAAATGCAGTTTAAGGTTTACACCTATAAAAGAGAGAGCCGTTATCGTC
TGTTTGTGGATGTACAGAGTGATATTATTGACACGCCCGGGCGACGGATGGTGATCCCCCTGGCCAGTGC
ACGTCTGCTGTCAGATAAAGTCTCCCGTGAACTTTACCCGGTGGTGCATATCGGGGATGAAAGCTGGCGC
ATGATGACCACCGATATGGCCAGTGTGCCGGTCTCCGTTATCGGGGAAGAAGTGGCTGATCTCAGCCACC
GCGAAAATGACATCAAAAACGCCATTAACCTGATGTTCTGGGGAATATAAATGTCAGGCTCCCTTATACA
CAGCCAGTCTGCAGGTCGACCATAGTGACTGGATATGTTGTGTTTTACAGTATTATGTAGTCTGTTTTTT
ATGCAAAATCTAATTTAATATATTGATATTTATATCATTTTACGTTTCTCGTTCAGCTTTCTTGTACAAA
GTGGTGATGGGCTGCAGGAATTCGATATCAAGCTTAATGGTGAGCAAGGGCGAGGAGCTGTTCACCGGGG
TGGTGCCCATCCTGGTCGAGCTGGACGGCGACGTAAACGGCCACAAGTTCAGCGTGTCCGGCGAGGGCGA
GGGCGATGCCACCTACGGCAAGCTGACCCTGAAGTTCATCTGCACCACCGGCAAGCTGCCCGTGCCCTGG
CCCACCCTCGTGACCACCCTGACCTACGGCGTGCAGTGCTTCAGCCGCTACCCCGACCACATGAAGCAGC
ACGACTTCTTCAAGTCCGCCATGCCCGAAGGCTACGTCCAGGAGCGCACCATCTTCTTCAAGGACGACGG
CAACTACAAGACCCGCGCCGAGGTGAAGTTCGAGGGCGACACCCTGGTGAACCGCATCGAGCTGAAGGGC
ATCGACTTCAAGGAGGACGGCAACATCCTGGGGCACAAGCTGGAGTACAACTACAACAGCCACAACGTCT
ATATCATGGCCGACAAGCAGAAGAACGGCATCAAGGTGAACTTCAAGATCCGCCACAACATCGAGGACGG
CAGCGTGCAGCTCGCCGACCACTACCAGCAGAACACCCCCATCGGCGACGGCCCCGTGCTGCTGCCCGAC
AACCACTACCTGAGCACCCAGTCCGCCCTGAGCAAAGACCCCAACGAGAAGCGCGATCACATGGTCCTGC
TGGAGTTCGTGACCGCCGCCGGGATCACTCTCGGCATGGACGAGCTGTACAAGTAACTCGAGTCATGTAA
TTAGTTATGTCACGCTTACATTCACGCCCTCCCCCCACATCCGCTCTAACCGAAAAGGAAGGAGTTAGAC
AACCTGAAGTCTAGGTCCCTATTTATTTTTTTATAGTTATGTTAGTATTAAGAACGTTATTTATATTTCA
AATTTTTCTTTTTTTTCTGTACAGACGCGTGTACGCATGTAACATTATACTGAAAACCTTGCTTGAGAAG
GTTTTGGGACGCTCGAAGGCTTTAATTTGCGGCCGGTACCCAATTCGCCCTATAGTGAGTCGTATTACGC
GCGCTCACTGGCCGTCGTTTTACAACGTCGTGACTGGGAAAACCCTGGCGTTACCCAACTTAATCGCCTT
GCAGCACATCCCCCTTTCGCCAGCTGGCGTAATAGCGAAGAGGCCCGCACCGATCGCCCTTCCCAACAGT
TGCGCAGCCTGAATGGCGAATGGCGCG
[124 nt withheld, positions 6398-6521]
C
[91 nt withheld, positions 6523-6613]
A
[49 nt withheld, positions 6615-6663]
CCTTTGACGTTGGAGTCCACGTTCTTT
[37 nt withheld, positions 6691-6727]
ACCCTATCTCGGTCTATTCTTTTGATTTATAAGGGATTTTGCCGATTTCGGCCTATTGGTTAAAAAATGA
GCTGATTTAACAAAAATTTAACGCGAATTTTAACAAAATATTAACGTTTACAATTTCCTGATGCGGTATT
TTCTCCTTACGCATCTGTGCGGTATTTCACACCGCATATCGACGGTCGAGGAGAACTTCTAGTATATCCA
CATACCTAATATTATTGCCTTATTAAAAATGGAATCCCAACAATTACATCAAAATCCACATTCTCTTCAA
AATCAATTGTCCTGTACTTCCTTGTTCATGTGTGTTCAAAAACGTTATATTTATAGGATAATTATACTCT
ATTTCTCAACAAGTAATTGGTTGTTTGGCCGAGCGGTCTAAGGCGCCTGATTCAAGAAATATCTTGACCG
CAGTTAACTGTGGGAATACTCAGGTATCGTAAGATGCAAGAGTTCGAATCTCTTAGCAACCATTATTTTT
TTCCTCAACATAACGAGAACACACAGGGGCGCTATCGCACAGAATCAAATTCGATGACTGGAAATTTTTT
GTTAATTTCAGAGGTCGCCTGACGCATATACCTTTTTCAACTGAAAAATTGGGAGAAAAAGGAAAGGTGA
GAGGCCGGAACCGGCTTTTCATATAGAATAGAGAAGCGTTCATGACTAAATGCTTGCATCACAATACTTG
AAGTTGACAATATTATTTAAGGACCTATTGTTTTTTCCAATAGGTGGTTAGCAATCGTCTTACTTTCTAA
CTTTTCTTACCTTTTACATTTCAGCAATATATATATATATTTCAAGGATATACCATTCTAATGTCTGCCC
CTATGTCTGCCCCTAAGAAGATCGTCGTTTTGCCAGGTGACCACGTTGGTCAAGAAATCACAGCCGAAGC
CATTAAGGTTCTTAAAGCTATTTCTGATGTTCGTTCCAATGTCAAGTTCGATTTCGAAAATCATTTAATT
GGTGGTGCTGCTATCGATGCTACAGGTGTCCCACTTCCAGATGAGGCGCTGGAAGCCTCCAAGAAGGTTG
ATGCCGTTTTGTTAGGTGCTGTGGGTGGTCCTAAATGGGGTACCGGTAGTGTTAGACCTGAACAAGGTTT
ACTAAAAATCCGTAAAGAACTTCAATTGTACGCCAACTTAAGACCATGTAACTTTGCATCCGACTCTCTT
TTAGACTTATCTCCAATCAAGCCACAATTTGCTAAAGGTACTGACTTCGTTGTTGTCAGAGAATTAGTGG
GAGGTATTTACTTTGGTAAGAGAAAGGAAGACGATGGTGATGGTGTCGCTTGGGATAGTGAACAATACAC
CGTTCCAGAAGTGCAAAGAATCACAAGAATGGCCGCTTTCATGGCCCTACAACATGAGCCACCATTGCCT
ATTTGGTCCTTGGATAAAGCTAATGTTTTGGCCTCTTCAAGATTATGGAGAAAAACTGTGGAGGAAACCA
TCAAGAACGAATTCCCTACATTGAAGGTTCAACATCAATTGATTGATTCTGCCGCCATGATCCTAGTTAA
GAACCCAACCCACCTAAATGGTATTATAATCACCAGCAACATGTTTGGTGATATCATCTCCGATGAAGCC
TCCGTTATCCCAGGTTCCTTGGGTTTGTTGCCATCTGCGTCCTTGGCCTCTTTGCCAGACAAGAACACCG
CATTTGGTTTGTACGAACCATGCCACGGTTCTGCTCCAGATTTGCCAAAGAATAAGGTTGACCCTATCGC
CACTATCTTGTCTGCTGCAATGATGTTGAAATTGTCATTGAACTTGCCTGAAGAAGGTAAGGCCATTGAA
GATGCAGTTAAAAAGGTTTTGGATGCAGGTATCAGAACTGGTGATTTAGGTGGTTCCAACAGTACCACCG
AAGTCGGTGATGCTGTCGCCGAAGAAGTTAAGAAAATCCTTGCTTAAAAAGATTCTCTTTTTTTATGATA
TTTGTACATAAACTTTATAAATGAAATTCATAATAGAAACGACACGAAATTACAAAATGGAATATGTTCA
TAGGGTAGACGAAACTATATACGCAATCTACATACATTTATCAAGAAGGAGAAAAAGGAGGATAGTAAAG
GAATACAGGTAAGCAAATTGATACTAATGGCTCAACGTGATAAGGAAAAAGAATTGCACTTTAACATTAA
TATTGACAAGGAGGAGGGCACCACACAAAAAGTTAGGTGTAACAGAAAATCATGAAACTACGATTCCTAA
TTTGATATTGGAGGATTTTCTCTAAAAAAAAAAAAATACAACAAATAAAAAACACTCAATGACCTGACCA
TTTGATGGAGTTTAAGTCAATACCTTCTTGAACCATTTCCCATAATGGTGAAAGTTCCCTCAAGAATTTT
ACTCTGTCAGAAACGGCCTTACGACGTAGTCGATATGGTGCACTCTCAGTACAATCTGCTCTGATGCCGC
ATAGTTAAGCCAGCCCCGACACCCGCCAACACCCGCTGACGCGCCCTGACGGGCTTGTCTGCTCCCGGCA
TCCGCTTACAGACAAGCTGTGACCGTCTCCGGGAGCTGCATGTGTCAGAGGTTTTCACCGTCATCACCGA
AACGCGCGA
