>Addgene plasmid #14194 | pAG415GPD-ccdB-EGFP | addgene partial sequence | sequence record 20547 | 14194 with pRS_marker
GAGGGAACTTTCACCATTATGGGAAATGGTTCAAGAAGGTATTGACTTAAACTCCATCAAATGGTCAGGT
CATTGAGTGTTTTTTATTTGTTGTATTTTTTTTTTTTTAGAGAAAATCCTCCAATATATAAATTAGGAAT
CATAGTTTCATGATTTTCTGTTACACCTAACTTTTTGTGTGGTGCCCTCCTCCTTGTCAATATTAATGTT
AAAGTGCAATTCTTTTTCCTTATCACGTTGAGCCATTAGTATCAATTTGCTTACCTGTATTCCTTTACAT
CCTCCTTTTTCTCCTTCTTGATAAATGTATGTAGATTGCGTATATAGTTTCGTCTACCCTATGAACATAT
TCCATTTTGTAATTTCGTGTCGTTTCTATTATGAATTTCATTTATAAAGTTTATGTACAAATATCATAAA
AAAAGAGAATCTTTTTAAGCAAGGATTTTCTTAACTTCTTCGGCGACAGCATCACCGACTTCGGTGGTAC
TGTTGGAACCACCTAAATCACCAGTTCTGATACCTGCATCCAAAACCTTTTTAACTGCATCTTCAATGGC
CTTACCTTCTTCAGGCAAGTTCAATGACAATTTCAACATCATTGCAGCAGACAAGATAGTGGCGATAGGG
TTGACCTTATTCTTTGGCAAATCTGGAGCAGAACCGTGGCATGGTTCGTACAAACCAAATGCGGTGTTCT
TGTCTGGCAAAGAGGCCAAGGA
