>Addgene plasmid #14194 | pAG415GPD-ccdB-EGFP | addgene partial sequence | sequence record 20548 | 14194 with GW5
AAAGTGTAAAGCCTGGGGGTGCCTAATGCGGCCGCCATAGTGACTGGATATGTTGTGTTTTACAGTATTA
TGTAGTCTGTTTTTTATGCAAAATCTAATTTAATATATTGATATTTATATCATTTTACGTTTCTCGTTCA
GCTTTTTTGTACAAACTTGTGATGGGGGATCCACTAGTTCTAGAATCCGTCGAAACTAAGTTCTGGTGTT
TTAAAACTAAAAAAAAGACTAACTATAAAAGTAGAATTTAAGAAGTTTAAGAAATAGATTTACAGAATTA
CAATCAATACCTACCGTCTTTATATACTTATTAGTCAAGTAGGGGAATAATTTCAGGGAACTGGTTTCAA
CCTTTTTTTTCAGCTTTTTCCAAATCAGAGAGAGCAGAAGGTAATAGAAGGTGTAAGAAAATGAGATAGA
TACATGCGTGGGTCAATTGCCTTGTGTCATCATTTACTCCAGGCAGGTTGCATCACTCCATTGAGGTTGT
GCCCGTTTTTTGCCTGTTTGTGCCCCTGTTCTCTGTAGTTGCGCTAAGAGAATGGACCTATGAACTGATG
GTTGGTGAAGAAAACAATATTTTGGTGCTGGGATTCTTTTTTTTTCTGGATGCCAGCTTAAAAAGCGGGC
TCCATTATATTTAGTGGATGCCAGGAATAAACTGTTCACCCAGACACCTA
