>Addgene plasmid #14194 | pAG415GPD-ccdB-EGFP | addgene partial sequence | sequence record 20549 | 14194 with GW3
CGGGGAAGAAGTGGCTGATCTCAGCCACCGCGAAAATGACATCAAAAACGCCATTAACCTGATGTTCTGG
GGAATATAAATGTCAGGCTCCCTTATACACAGCCAGTCTGCAGGTCGACCATAGTGACTGGATATGTTGT
GTTTTACAGTATTATGTAGTCTGTTTTTTATGCAAAATCTAATTTAATATATTGATATTTATATCATTTT
ACGTTTCTCGTTCAGCTTTCTTGTACAAAGTGGTGATGGGCTGCAGGAATTCGATATCAAGCTTAATGGT
GAGCAAGGGCGAGGAGCTGTTCACCGGGGTGGTGCCCATCCTGGTCGAGCTGGACGGCGACGTAAACGGC
CACAAGTTCAGCGTGTCCGGCGAGGGCGAGGGCGATGCCACCTACGGCAAGCTGACCCTGAAGTTCATCT
GCACCACCGGCAAGCTGCCCGTGCCCTGGCCCACCCTCGTGACCACCCTGACCTACGGCGTGCAGTGCTT
CAGCCGCTACCCCGACCACATGAAGCAGCACGACTTCTTCAAGTCCGCCATGCCCGAAGGCTACGTCCAG
GAGCGCACCATCTTCTTCAAGGACGACGGCAACTACAAGACCCGCGCCGAGGTGAAGTTCGAGGGCGACA
CCCTGGTGAACCGCATCGAGCTGAAGGGCATCGACTTCAAGGAGGACGGCAACATCCT
